>Addgene plasmid #128415 | pGEX-6P-1-INTS3-FL | depositor full sequence | sequence record 246092 | pGEX-6P-1-INTS3-FL sequence 8096 bps
ACGTTATCGACTGCACGGTGCACCAATGCTTCTGGCGTCAGGCAGCCATCGGAAGCTGTGGTATGGCTGT
GCAGGTCGTAAATCACTGCATAATTCGTGTCGCTCAAGGCGCACTCCCGTTCTGGATAATGTTTTTTGCG
CCGACATCATAACGGTTCTGGCAAATATTCTGAAATGAGCTGTTGACAATTAATCATCGGCTCGTATAAT
GTGTGGAATTGTGAGCGGATAACAATTTCACACAGGAAACAGTATTCATGTCCCCTATACTAGGTTATTG
GAAAATTAAGGGCCTTGTGCAACCCACTCGACTTCTTTTGGAATATCTTGAAGAAAAATATGAAGAGCAT
TTGTATGAGCGCGATGAAGGTGATAAATGGCGAAACAAAAAGTTTGAATTGGGTTTGGAGTTTCCCAATC
TTCCTTATTATATTGATGGTGATGTTAAATTAACACAGTCTATGGCCATCATACGTTATATAGCTGACAA
GCACAACATGTTGGGTGGTTGTCCAAAAGAGCGTGCAGAGATTTCAATGCTTGAAGGAGCGGTTTTGGAT
ATTAGATACGGTGTTTCGAGAATTGCATATAGTAAAGACTTTGAAACTCTCAAAGTTGATTTTCTTAGCA
AGCTACCTGAAATGCTGAAAATGTTCGAAGATCGTTTATGTCATAAAACATATTTAAATGGTGATCATGT
AACCCATCCTGACTTCATGTTGTATGACGCTCTTGATGTTGTTTTATACATGGACCCAATGTGCCTGGAT
GCGTTCCCAAAATTAGTTTGTTTTAAAAAACGTATTGAAGCTATCCCACAAATTGATAAGTACTTGAAAT
CCAGCAAGTATATAGCATGGCCTTTGCAGGGCTGGCAAGCCACGTTTGGTGGTGGCGACCATCCTCCAAA
ATCGGATCTGGAAGTTCTGTTCCAGGGGCCCCTGGGATCCATGGAGTTGCAGAAGGGAAAAGGGGCGGCA
GCAGCAGCAGCTGCTTCGGGAGCAGCGGGAGGTGGAGGAGGAGGAGCGGGAGCAGGAGCCCCAGGAGGGG
GGAGGCTGCTACTTTCAACCAGTTTGGATGCCAAGGATGAGTTAGAGGAGAGATTGGAAAGGTGTATGAG
CATTGTGACATCGATGACTGCTGGTGTCTCGGAGAGAGAAGCCAATGATGCCCTCAATGCGTATGTGTGC
AAAGGCCTCCCCCAGCATGAAGAAATCTGCCTGGGCCTGTTTACTCTCATCCTCACTGAACCTGCCCAAG
CCCAGAAGTGTTACCGGGACTTAGCTCTGGTGAGTCGTGATGGCATGAATATTGTCCTGAATAAAATCAA
CCAGATACTTATGGAGAAGTACCTGAAGCTGCAGGATACCTGCCGTACTCAGTTGGTGTGGTTGGTACGG
GAACTGGTGAAGAGTGGGGTTCTGGGAGCCGATGGTGTTTGTATGACGTTTATGAAGCAGATTGCAGGTG
GAGATGTTACAGCCAAAAATATCTGGTTGGCAGAAAGTGTTCTGGATATCCTGACAGAGCAAAGGGAGTG
GGTCCTGAAGAGCAGCATCCTCATTGCCATGGCTGTTTACACGTACCTCCGCCTCATCGTGGACCACCAT
GGGACTGCCCAGCTCCAGGCCCTGCGACAGAAGGAAGTAGACTTCTGCATCTCACTGCTTCGGGAACGGT
TCATGGAATGTCTGATGATTGGTCGGGATCTCGTAAGACTACTTCAGAATGTTGCTAGGATACCAGAATT
TGAACTGCTTTGGAAAGATATTATCCATAATCCTCAGGCCTTGAGTCCTCAGTTCACAGGTATCCTACAG
CTTCTTCAGTCAAGAACATCCCGAAAATTCCTAGCATGTCGTCTAACCCCGGACATGGAGACTAAACTCC
TCTTCATGACATCCCGGGTGCGATTTGGTCAACAAAAGCGATACCAAGATTGGTTCCAGCGCCAGTACCT
GTCAACTCCAGATAGTCAGTCTCTGCGCTGTGACCTCATTCGCTACATCTGTGGGGTAGTCCACCCTTCT
AATGAAGTACTGAGTTCAGATATCTTGCCCCGGTGGGCCATCATTGGTTGGCTCCTGACAACGTGCACGT
CAAATGTCGCTGCCTCCAATGCCAAGCTGGCTTTGTTTTATGACTGGCTGTTCTTTAGTCCAGACAAGGA
TAGCATTATGAACATAGAACCAGCCATCCTGGTCATGCACCACTCCATGAAGCCCCACCCAGCCATCACT
GCCACACTCCTGGACTTCATGTGCCGCATCATTCCCAACTTCTATCCACCATTGGAGGGCCACGTGCGGC
AGGGTGTCTTTTCCTCCCTCAACCACATTGTGGAGAAACGGGTCTTGGCACACCTAGCTCCCCTGTTTGA
CAACCCTAAGTTGGATAAGGAGCTGCGGGCAATGCTGAGAGAGAAGTTTCCTGAGTTCTGCAGCTCACCC
TCCCCACCTGTGGAAGTCAAAATTGAGGAGCCAGTTTCCATGGAGATGGACAACCATATGTCGGATAAGG
ATGAGAGTTGCTATGACAATGCAGAGGCAGCCTTCAGTGACGATGAAGAGGATCTCAACAGCAAAGGAAA
GAAGAGGGAGTTTCGCTTCCACCCTATCAAGGAGACAGTTGTGGAGGAGCCAGTTGATATCACCCCTTAC
CTTGACCAGTTGGATGAGTCCCTGAGGGACAAAGTACTCCAGCTACAGAAGGGGAGTGATACGGAGGCCC
AGTGTGAGGTCATGCAGGAAATTGTGGACCAGGTCCTGGAGGAAGACTTTGACTCGGAGCAGCTGTCTGT
CCTTGCTTCCTGCCTACAGGAGCTCTTCAAGGCCCACTTTCGAGGGGAGGTCCTGCCTGAGGAGATTACT
GAGGAGTCCCTGGAGGAGTCTGTAGGAAAGCCTCTGTACCTAATATTTAGGAACCTATGTCAGATGCAGG
AAGACAACAGCAGCTTCTCTCTACTTCTAGACCTTCTCTCCGAGCTATATCAGAAGCAGCCCAAGATTGG
CTACCACCTGCTCTACTACCTGAGGGCCAGCAAAGCCGCCGCAGGGAAGATGAACCTGTACGAGTCATTT
GCCCAGGCTACCCAGCTGGGCGATCTGCACACCTGCCTGATGATGGACATGAAGGCCTGCCAGGAGGACG
ATGTGCGGCTCCTGTGCCACCTCACGCCCTCCATCTACACAGAGTTTCCAGATGAAACCTTGAGGAGCGG
AGAGCTGCTGAACATGATCGTGGCTGTTATTGACTCTGCACAGCTCCAGGAGCTGGTCTGCCACGTGATG
ATGGGTAACCTGGTTATGTTTCGAAAAGACTCAGTTCTCAACATACTCATTCAGAGCCTAGACTGGGAGA
CCTTTGAGCAGTATTGTGCCTGGCAGCTCTTTCTGGCCCACAATATTCCCCTGGAGACCATAATCCCCAT
CCTGCAGCACCTCAAATACAAGGAGCACCCAGAGGCCCTGTCCTGCCTACTGCTTCAACTCCGAAGAGAA
AAGCCCAGCGAGGAGATGGTGAAGATGGTGCTGAGCCGGCCCTGCCATCCTGACGACCAGTTCACCACCA
GCATCCTGCGGCACTGGTGCATGAAACATGACGAGCTGCTGGCCGAGCACATCAAGTCCCTGCTCATCAA
GAACAACAGCCTGCCTCGCAAGAGACAGAGCCTGAGGAGCTCTAGCAGCAAGCTGGCCCAGCTGACTCTG
GAGCAGATCCTGGAGCACTTGGACAATCTGCGGCTCAACCTGACCAACACCAAGCAGAACTTTTTTAGCC
AGACGCCAATTCTCCAGGCGCTGCAGCATGTCCAAGCGAGCTGTGACGAAGCCCACAAGATGAAATTCAG
TGATCTCTTCTCCCTGGCGGAGGAATATGAGGACTCTTCCACCAAGCCACCCAAGAGCCGGCGAAAAGCA
GCTCTGTCCAGCCCTCGAAGTCGAAAGAATGCCACACAGCCCCCCAATGCCGAAGAAGAGTCGGGCTCCA
GCAGTGCTTCAGAAGAGGAAGACACGAAACCGAAGCCTACCAAGCGGAAACGAAAAGGGTCCTCTGCAGT
GGGCTCTGACAGTGACTGATCTCGAGCGGCCGCATCGTGACTGACTGACGATCTGCCTCGCGCGTTTCGG
TGATGACGGTGAAAACCTCTGACACATGCAGCTCCCGGAGACGGTCACAGCTTGTCTGTAAGCGGATGCC
GGGAGCAGACAAGCCCGTCAGGGCGCGTCAGCGGGTGTTGGCGGGTGTCGGGGCGCAGCCATGACCCAGT
CACGTAGCGATAGCGGAGTGTATAATTCTTGAAGACGAAAGGGCCTCGTGATACGCCTATTTTTATAGGT
TAATGTCATGATAATAATGGTTTCTTAGACGTCAGGTGGCACTTTTCGGGGAAATGTGCGCGGAACCCCT
ATTTGTTTATTTTTCTAAATACATTCAAATATGTATCCGCTCATGAGACAATAACCCTGATAAATGCTTC
AATAATATTGAAAAAGGAAGAGTATGAGTATTCAACATTTCCGTGTCGCCCTTATTCCCTTTTTTGCGGC
ATTTTGCCTTCCTGTTTTTGCTCACCCAGAAACGCTGGTGAAAGTAAAAGATGCTGAAGATCAGTTGGGT
GCACGAGTGGGTTACATCGAACTGGATCTCAACAGCGGTAAGATCCTTGAGAGTTTTCGCCCCGAAGAAC
GTTTTCCAATGATGAGCACTTTTAAAGTTCTGCTATGTGGCGCGGTATTATCCCGTGTTGACGCCGGGCA
AGAGCAACTCGGTCGCCGCATACACTATTCTCAGAATGACTTGGTTGAGTACTCACCAGTCACAGAAAAG
CATCTTACGGATGGCATGACAGTAAGAGAATTATGCAGTGCTGCCATAACCATGAGTGATAACACTGCGG
CCAACTTACTTCTGACAACGATCGGAGGACCGAAGGAGCTAACCGCTTTTTTGCACAACATGGGGGATCA
TGTAACTCGCCTTGATCGTTGGGAACCGGAGCTGAATGAAGCCATACCAAACGACGAGCGTGACACCACG
ATGCCTGCAGCAATGGCAACAACGTTGCGCAAACTATTAACTGGCGAACTACTTACTCTAGCTTCCCGGC
AACAATTAATAGACTGGATGGAGGCGGATAAAGTTGCAGGACCACTTCTGCGCTCGGCCCTTCCGGCTGG
CTGGTTTATTGCTGATAAATCTGGAGCCGGTGAGCGTGGGTCTCGCGGTATCATTGCAGCACTGGGGCCA
GATGGTAAGCCCTCCCGTATCGTAGTTATCTACACGACGGGGAGTCAGGCAACTATGGATGAACGAAATA
GACAGATCGCTGAGATAGGTGCCTCACTGATTAAGCATTGGTAACTGTCAGACCAAGTTTACTCATATAT
ACTTTAGATTGATTTAAAACTTCATTTTTAATTTAAAAGGATCTAGGTGAAGATCCTTTTTGATAATCTC
ATGACCAAAATCCCTTAACGTGAGTTTTCGTTCCACTGAGCGTCAGACCCCGTAGAAAAGATCAAAGGAT
CTTCTTGAGATCCTTTTTTTCTGCGCGTAATCTGCTGCTTGCAAACAAAAAAACCACCGCTACCAGCGGT
GGTTTGTTTGCCGGATCAAGAGCTACCAACTCTTTTTCCGAAGGTAACTGGCTTCAGCAGAGCGCAGATA
CCAAATACTGTCCTTCTAGTGTAGCCGTAGTTAGGCCACCACTTCAAGAACTCTGTAGCACCGCCTACAT
ACCTCGCTCTGCTAATCCTGTTACCAGTGGCTGCTGCCAGTGGCGATAAGTCGTGTCTTACCGGGTTGGA
CTCAAGACGATAGTTACCGGATAAGGCGCAGCGGTCGGGCTGAACGGGGGGTTCGTGCACACAGCCCAGC
TTGGAGCGAACGACCTACACCGAACTGAGATACCTACAGCGTGAGCTATGAGAAAGCGCCACGCTTCCCG
AAGGGAGAAAGGCGGACAGGTATCCGGTAAGCGGCAGGGTCGGAACAGGAGAGCGCACGAGGGAGCTTCC
AGGGGGAAACGCCTGGTATCTTTATAGTCCTGTCGGGTTTCGCCACCTCTGACTTGAGCGTCGATTTTTG
TGATGCTCGTCAGGGGGGCGGAGCCTATGGAAAAACGCCAGCAACGCGGCCTTTTTACGGTTCCTGGCCT
TTTGCTGGCCTTTTGCTCACATGTTCTTTCCTGCGTTATCCCCTGATTCTGTGGATAACCGTATTACCGC
CTTTGAGTGAGCTGATACCGCTCGCCGCAGCCGAACGACCGAGCGCAGCGAGTCAGTGAGCGAGGAAGCG
GAAGAGCGCCTGATGCGGTATTTTCTCCTTACGCATCTGTGCGGTATTTCACACCGCATAAATTCCGACA
CCATCGAATGGTGCAAAACCTTTCGCGGTATGGCATGATAGCGCCCGGAAGAGAGTCAATTCAGGGTGGT
GAATGTGAAACCAGTAACGTTATACGATGTCGCAGAGTATGCCGGTGTCTCTTATCAGACCGTTTCCCGC
GTGGTGAACCAGGCCAGCCACGTTTCTGCGAAAACGCGGGAAAAAGTGGAAGCGGCGATGGCGGAGCTGA
ATTACATTCCCAACCGCGTGGCACAACAACTGGCGGGCAAACAGTCGTTGCTGATTGGCGTTGCCACCTC
CAGTCTGGCCCTGCACGCGCCGTCGCAAATTGTCGCGGCGATTAAATCTCGCGCCGATCAACTGGGTGCC
AGCGTGGTGGTGTCGATGGTAGAACGAAGCGGCGTCGAAGCCTGTAAAGCGGCGGTGCACAATCTTCTCG
CGCAACGCGTCAGTGGGCTGATCATTAACTATCCGCTGGATGACCAGGATGCCATTGCTGTGGAAGCTGC
CTGCACTAATGTTCCGGCGTTATTTCTTGATGTCTCTGACCAGACACCCATCAACAGTATTATTTTCTCC
CATGAAGACGGTACGCGACTGGGCGTGGAGCATCTGGTCGCATTGGGTCACCAGCAAATCGCGCTGTTAG
CGGGCCCATTAAGTTCTGTCTCGGCGCGTCTGCGTCTGGCTGGCTGGCATAAATATCTCACTCGCAATCA
AATTCAGCCGATAGCGGAACGGGAAGGCGACTGGAGTGCCATGTCCGGTTTTCAACAAACCATGCAAATG
CTGAATGAGGGCATCGTTCCCACTGCGATGCTGGTTGCCAACGATCAGATGGCGCTGGGCGCAATGCGCG
CCATTACCGAGTCCGGGCTGCGCGTTGGTGCGGATATCTCGGTAGTGGGATACGACGATACCGAAGACAG
CTCATGTTATATCCCGCCGTCAACCACCATCAAACAGGATTTTCGCCTGCTGGGGCAAACCAGCGTGGAC
CGCTTGCTGCAACTCTCTCAGGGCCAGGCGGTGAAGGGCAATCAGCTGTTGCCCGTCTCACTGGTGAAAA
GAAAAACCACCCTGGCGCCCAATACGCAAACCGCCTCTCCCCGCGCGTTGGCCGATTCATTAATGCAGCT
GGCACGACAGGTTTCCCGACTGGAAAGCGGGCAGTGAGCGCAACGCAATTAATGTGAGTTAGCTCACTCA
TTAGGCACCCCAGGCTTTACACTTTATGCTTCCGGCTCGTATGTTGTGTGGAATTGTGAGCGGATAACAA
TTTCACACAGGAAACAGCTATGACCATGATTACGGATTCACTGGCCGTCGTTTTACAACGTCGTGACTGG
GAAAACCCTGGCGTTACCCAACTTAATCGCCTTGCAGCACATCCCCCTTTCGCCAGCTGGCGTAATAGCG
AAGAGGCCCGCACCGATCGCCCTTCCCAACAGTTGCGCAGCCTGAATGGCGAATGGCGCTTTGCCTGGTT
TCCGGCACCAGAAGCGGTGCCGGAAAGCTGGCTGGAGTGCGATCTTCCTGAGGCCGATACTGTCGTCGTC
CCCTCAAACTGGCAGATGCACGGTTACGATGCGCCCATCTACACCAACGTAACCTATCCCATTACGGTCA
ATCCGCCGTTTGTTCCCACGGAGAATCCGACGGGTTGTTACTCGCTCACATTTAATGTTGATGAAAGCTG
GCTACAGGAAGGCCAGACGCGAATTATTTTTGATGGCGTTGGAATT
Features (pLannotate 1.2.2; 17 found; start..end, strand, type, name):
      6..107     -  CDS            yciV (fragment): RNAAM_ECOLI - Also known as trpH From Escherichia coli (strain K12).
    183..211     +  promoter       tac promoter: strong E. coli promoter; hybrid between the trp and lac UV5 promoters
    219..235     +  protein_bind   lac operator: The lac repressor binds to the lac operator to inhibit transcription in E. coli. This inhibition can be relieved by adding lactose or isopropyl-β-D-thiogalactopyranoside (IPTG). lac repressor encoded by lacI
    258..911     +  CDS            GST26_SCHJA: Experimental evidence at protein level: Swiss-Prot protein existence level 1. GST isoenzymes appear to play a central role in the parasite detoxification system. Other functions are also suspected including a role in increasing the solubility of haematin in the parasite gut. From Schistosoma japonicum (Blood fluke).
    951..4076    +  CDS            INTS3: INT3_HUMAN - Also known as C1orf193, C1orf60. Experimental evidence at protein level: Swiss-Prot protein existence level 1. Component of the SOSS complex, a multiprotein complex that functions downstream of the MRN complex to promote DNA repair and G2/M checkpoint. The SOSS complex associates with single-stranded DNA at DNA lesions and influences diverse endpoints in the cellular DNA damage response including cell-cycle checkpoint activation, recombinational repair and maintenance of genomic stability. The SOSS complex is required for efficient homologous recombination-dependent repair of doub
   4113..4152    +  CDS            rop (fragment): Rop protein, which maintains plasmids at low copy number; rop
   4254..4294    +  misc_feature   bom (fragment): basis of mobility region from pBR322
   4399..4503    +  promoter       AmpR promoter: bla
   4504..5364    +  CDS            AmpR: β-lactamase; bla; confers resistance to ampicillin, carbenicillin, and related antibiotics
   5535..6123    +  rep_origin     ori: high-copy-number ColE1/pMB1/pBR322/pUC origin of replication
   6309..6360    -  misc_feature   bom (fragment): basis of mobility region from pBR322
   6367..6444    +  promoter       lacIq promoter: lacI (mutant); In the lacIq allele, a single base change in the promoter boosts expression of the lacI gene about 10-fold.
   6445..7527    +  CDS            lacI: lac repressor; lacI; The lac repressor binds to the lac operator to inhibit transcription in E. coli. This inhibition can be relieved by adding lactose or isopropyl-β-D-thiogalactopyranoside (IPTG).
   7540..7561    +  protein_bind   CAP binding site: CAP binding activates transcription in the presence of cAMP. E. coli catabolite activator protein
   7576..7606    +  promoter       lac promoter: promoter for the E. coli lac operon
   7614..7630    +  protein_bind   lac operator: The lac repressor binds to the lac operator to inhibit transcription in E. coli. This inhibition can be relieved by adding lactose or isopropyl-β-D-thiogalactopyranoside (IPTG). lac repressor encoded by lacI
   7650..7823    +  CDS            lacZα: LacZα fragment of β-galactosidase; lacZ fragment
