>Addgene plasmid #128415 | pGEX-6P-1-INTS3-FL | addgene full sequence | sequence record 252278 | Addgene NGS Result
TGGCTGGCTGGCATAAATATCTCACTCGCAATCAAATTCAGCCGATAGCGGAACGGGAAGGCGACTGGAG
TGCCATGTCCGGTTTTCAACAAACCATGCAAATGCTGAATGAGGGCATCGTTCCCACTGCGATGCTGGTT
GCCAACGATCAGATGGCGCTGGGCGCAATGCGCGCCATTACCGAGTCCGGGCTGCGCGTTGGTGCGGATA
TCTCGGTAGTGGGATACGACGATACCGAAGACAGCTCATGTTATATCCCGCCGTTAACCACCATCAAACA
GGATTTTCGCCTGCTGGGGCAAACCAGCGTGGACCGCTTGCTGCAACTCTCTCAGGGCCAGGCGGTGAAG
GGCAATCAGCTGTTGCCCGTCTCACTGGTGAAAAGAAAAACCACGCTAGCGCCCAATACGCAAACCGCCT
CTCCCCGCGCGTTGGCCGATTCATTAATGCAGCTGGCACGACAGGTTTCCCGACTGGAAAGCGGGCAGTG
AGCGCAACGCAATTAATGTAAGTTAGCTCACTCATTAGGCACCCCAGGCTTTACACTTTATGCTTCCGGC
TCGTATGTTGTGTGGAATTGTGAGCGGATAACAATTTCACACAGGAAACAGCTATGACCATGATTACGGA
TTCACTGGCCGTCGTTTTACAACGTCGTGACTGGGAAAACCCTGGCGTTACCCAACTTAATCGCCTTGCA
GCACATCCCCCTTTCGCCAGCTGGCGTAATAGCGAAGAGGCCCGCACCGATCGCCCTTCCCAACAGTTGC
GCAGCCTGAATGGCGAATGGCGCTTTGCCTGGTTTCCGGCACCAGAAGCGGTGCCGGAAAGCTGGCTGGA
GTGCGATCTTCCTGAGGCCGATACTGTCGTCGTCCCCTCAAACTGGCAGATGCACGGTTACGATGCGCCC
ATCTACACCAACGTGACCTATCCCATTACGGTCAATCCGCCGTTTGTTCCCACGGAGAATCCGACGGGTT
GTTACTCGCTCACATTTAATGTTGATGAAAGCTGGCTACAGGAAGGCCAGACGCGAATTATTTTTGATGG
CGTTGGAATTAGCTTATCGACTGCACGGTGCACCAATGCTTCTGGCGTCAGGCAGCCATCGGAAGCTGTG
GTATGGCTGTGCAGGTCGTAAATCACTGCATAATTCGTGTCGCTCAAGGCGCACTCCCGTTCTGGATAAT
GTTTTTTGCGCCGACATCATAACGGTTCTGGCAAATATTCTGAAATGAGCTGTTGACAATTAATCATCGG
CTCGTATAATGTGTGGAATTGTGAGCGGATAACAATTTCACACAGGAAACAGTATTCATGTCCCCTATAC
TAGGTTATTGGAAAATTAAGGGCCTTGTGCAACCCACTCGACTTCTTTTGGAATATCTTGAAGAAAAATA
TGAAGAGCATTTGTATGAGCGCGATGAAGGTGATAAATGGCGAAACAAAAAGTTTGAATTGGGTTTGGAG
TTTCCCAATCTTCCTTATTATATTGATGGTGATGTTAAATTAACACAGTCTATGGCCATCATACGTTATA
TAGCTGACAAGCACAACATGTTGGGTGGTTGTCCAAAAGAGCGTGCAGAGATTTCAATGCTTGAAGGAGC
GGTTTTGGATATTAGATACGGTGTTTCGAGAATTGCATATAGTAAAGACTTTGAAACTCTCAAAGTTGAT
TTTCTTAGCAAGCTACCTGAAATGCTGAAAATGTTCGAAGATCGTTTATGTCATAAAACATATTTAAATG
GTGATCATGTAACCCATCCTGACTTCATGTTGTATGACGCTCTTGATGTTGTTTTATACATGGACCCAAT
GTGCCTGGATGCGTTCCCAAAATTAGTTTGTTTTAAAAAACGTATTGAAGCTATCCCACAAATTGATAAG
TACTTGAAATCCAGCAAGTATATAGCATGGCCTTTGCAGGGCTGGCAAGCCACGTTTGGTGGTGGCGACC
ATCCTCCAAAATCGGATCTGGAAGTTCTGTTCCAGGGGCCCCTGGGATCCATGGAGTTGCAGAAGGGAAA
AGGGGCGGCAGCAGCAGCAGCTGCTTCGGGAGCAGCGGGAGGTGGAGGAGGAGGAGCGGGAGCAGGAGCC
CCAGGAGGGGGGAGGCTGCTACTTTCAACCAGTTTGGATGCCAAGGATGAGTTAGAGGAGAGATTGGAAA
GGTGTATGAGCATTGTGACATCGATGACTGCTGGTGTCTCGGAGAGAGAAGCCAATGATGCCCTCAATGC
GTATGTGTGCAAAGGCCTCCCCCAGCATGAAGAAATCTGCCTGGGCCTGTTTACTCTCATCCTCACTGAA
CCTGCCCAAGCCCAGAAGTGTTACCGGGACTTAGCTCTGGTGAGTCGTGATGGCATGAATATTGTCCTGA
ATAAAATCAACCAGATACTTATGGAGAAGTACCTGAAGCTGCAGGATACCTGCCGTACTCAGTTGGTGTG
GTTGGTACGGGAACTGGTGAAGAGTGGGGTTCTGGGAGCCGATGGTGTTTGTATGACGTTTATGAAGCAG
ATTGCAGGTGGAGATGTTACAGCCAAAAATATCTGGTTGGCAGAAAGTGTTCTGGATATCCTGACAGAGC
AAAGGGAGTGGGTCCTGAAGAGCAGCATCCTCATTGCCATGGCTGTTTACACGTACCTCCGCCTCATCGT
GGACCACCATGGGACTGCCCAGCTCCAGGCCCTGCGACAGAAGGAAGTAGACTTCTGCATCTCACTGCTT
CGGGAACGGTTCATGGAATGTCTGATGATTGGTCGGGATCTCGTAAGACTACTTCAGAATGTTGCTAGGA
TACCAGAATTTGAACTGCTTTGGAAAGATATTATCCATAATCCTCAGGCCTTGAGTCCTCAGTTCACAGG
TATCCTACAGCTTCTTCAGTCAAGAACATCCCGAAAATTCCTAGCATGTCGTCTAACCCCGGACATGGAG
ACTAAACTCCTCTTCATGACATCCCGGGTGCGATTTGGTCAACAAAAGCGATACCAAGATTGGTTCCAGC
GCCAGTACCTGTCAACTCCAGATAGTCAGTCTCTGCGCTGTGACCTCATTCGCTACATCTGTGGGGTAGT
CCACCCTTCTAATGAAGTACTGAGTTCAGATATCTTGCCCCGGTGGGCCATCATTGGTTGGCTCCTGACA
ACGTGCACGTCAAATGTCGCTGCCTCCAATGCCAAGCTGGCTTTGTTTTATGACTGGCTGTTCTTTAGTC
CAGACAAGGATAGCATTATGAACATAGAACCAGCCATCCTGGTCATGCACCACTCCATGAAGCCCCACCC
AGCCATCACTGCCACACTCCTGGACTTCATGTGCCGCATCATTCCCAACTTCTATCCACCATTGGAGGGC
CACGTGCGGCAGGGTGTCTTTTCCTCCCTCAACCACATTGTGGAGAAACGGGTCTTGGCACACCTAGCTC
CCCTGTTTGACAACCCTAAGTTGGATAAGGAGCTGCGGGCAATGCTGAGAGAGAAGTTTCCTGAGTTCTG
CAGCTCACCCTCCCCACCTGTGGAAGTCAAAATTGAGGAGCCAGTTTCCATGGAGATGGACAACCATATG
TCGGATAAGGATGAGAGTTGCTATGACAATGCAGAGGCAGCCTTCAGTGACGATGAAGAGGATCTCAACA
GCAAAGGAAAGAAGAGGGAGTTTCGCTTCCACCCTATCAAGGAGACAGTTGTGGAGGAGCCAGTTGATAT
CACCCCTTACCTTGACCAGTTGGATGAGTCCCTGAGGGACAAAGTACTCCAGCTACAGAAGGGGAGTGAT
ACGGAGGCCCAGTGTGAGGTCATGCAGGAAATTGTGGACCAGGTCCTGGAGGAAGACTTTGACTCGGAGC
AGCTGTCTGTCCTTGCTTCCTGCCTACAGGAGCTCTTCAAGGCCCACTTTCGAGGGGAGGTCCTGCCTGA
GGAGATTACTGAGGAGTCCCTGGAGGAGTCTGTAGGAAAGCCTCTGTACCTAATATTTAGGAACCTATGT
CAGATGCAGGAAGACAACAGCAGCTTCTCTCTACTTCTAGACCTTCTCTCCGAGCTATATCAGAAGCAGC
CCAAGATTGGCTACCACCTGCTCTACTACCTGAGGGCCAGCAAAGCCGCCGCAGGGAAGATGAACCTGTA
CGAGTCATTTGCCCAGGCTACCCAGCTGGGCGATCTGCACACCTGCCTGATGATGGACATGAAGGCCTGC
CAGGAGGACGATGTGCGGCTCCTGTGCCACCTCACGCCCTCCATCTACACAGAGTTTCCAGATGAAACCT
TGAGGAGCGGAGAGCTGCTGAACATGATCGTGGCTGTTATTGACTCTGCACAGCTCCAGGAGCTGGTCTG
CCACGTGATGATGGGTAACCTGGTTATGTTTCGAAAAGACTCAGTTCTCAACATACTCATTCAGAGCCTA
GACTGGGAGACCTTTGAGCAGTATTGTGCCTGGCAGCTCTTTCTGGCCCACAATATTCCCCTGGAGACCA
TAATCCCCATCCTGCAGCACCTCAAATACAAGGAGCACCCAGAGGCCCTGTCCTGCCTACTGCTTCAACT
CCGAAGAGAAAAGCCCAGCGAGGAGATGGTGAAGATGGTGCTGAGCCGGCCCTGCCATCCTGACGACCAG
TTCACCACCAGCATCCTGCGGCACTGGTGCATGAAACATGACGAGCTGCTGGCCGAGCACATCAAGTCCC
TGCTCATCAAGAACAACAGCCTGCCTCGCAAGAGACAGAGCCTGAGGAGCTCTAGCAGCAAGCTGGCCCA
GCTGACTCTGGAGCAGATCCTGGAGCACTTGGACAATCTGCGGCTCAACCTGACCAACACCAAGCAGAAC
TTTTTTAGCCAGACGCCAATTCTCCAGGCGCTGCAGCATGTCCAAGCGAGCTGTGACGAAGCCCACAAGA
TGAAATTCAGTGATCTCTTCTCCCTGGCGGAGGAATATGAGGACTCTTCCACCAAGCCACCCAAGAGCCG
GCGAAAAGCAGCTCTGTCCAGCCCTCGAAGTCGAAAGAATGCCACACAGCCCCCCAATGCCGAAGAAGAG
TCGGGCTCCAGCAGTGCTTCAGAAGAGGAAGACACGAAACCGAAGCCTACCAAGCGGAAACGAAAAGGGT
CCTCTGCAGTGGGCTCTGACAGTGACTCTCGAGCGGCCGCATCGTGACTGACTGACGATCTGCCTCGCGC
GTTTCGGTGATGACGGTGAAAACCTCTGACACATGCAGCTCCCGGAGACGGTCACAGCTTGTCTGTAAGC
GGATGCCGGGAGCAGACAAGCCCGTCAGGGCGCGTCAGCGGGTGTTGGCGGGTGTCGGGGCGCAGCCATG
ACCCAGTCACGTAGCGATAGCGGAGTGTATAATTCTTGAAGACGAAAGGGCCTCGTGATACGCCTATTTT
TATAGGTTAATGTCATGATAATAATGGTTTCTTAGACGTCAGGTGGCACTTTTCGGGGAAATGTGCGCGG
AACCCCTATTTGTTTATTTTTCTAAATACATTCAAATATGTATCCGCTCATGAGACAATAACCCTGATAA
ATGCTTCAATAATATTGAAAAAGGAAGAGTATGAGTATTCAACATTTCCGTGTCGCCCTTATTCCCTTTT
TTGCGGCATTTTGCCTTCCTGTTTTTGCTCACCCAGAAACGCTGGTGAAAGTAAAAGATGCTGAAGATCA
GTTGGGTGCACGAGTGGGTTACATCGAACTGGATCTCAACAGCGGTAAGATCCTTGAGAGTTTTCGCCCC
GAAGAACGTTTTCCAATGATGAGCACTTTTAAAGTTCTGCTATGTGGCGCGGTATTATCCCGTGTTGACG
CCGGGCAAGAGCAACTCGGTCGCCGCATACACTATTCTCAGAATGACTTGGTTGAGTACTCACCAGTCAC
AGAAAAGCATCTTACGGATGGCATGACAGTAAGAGAATTATGCAGTGCTGCCATAACCATGAGTGATAAC
ACTGCGGCCAACTTACTTCTGACAACGATCGGAGGACCGAAGGAGCTAACCGCTTTTTTGCACAACATGG
GGGATCATGTAACTCGCCTTGATCGTTGGGAACCGGAGCTGAATGAAGCCATACCAAACGACGAGCGTGA
CACCACGATGCCTGCAGCAATGGCAACAACGTTGCGCAAACTATTAACTGGCGAACTACTTACTCTAGCT
TCCCGGCAACAATTAATAGACTGGATGGAGGCGGATAAAGTTGCAGGACCACTTCTGCGCTCGGCCCTTC
CGGCTGGCTGGTTTATTGCTGATAAATCTGGAGCCGGTGAGCGTGGGTCTCGCGGTATCATTGCAGCACT
GGGGCCAGATGGTAAGCCCTCCCGTATCGTAGTTATCTACACGACGGGGAGTCAGGCAACTATGGATGAA
CGAAATAGACAGATCGCTGAGATAGGTGCCTCACTGATTAAGCATTGGTAACTGTCAGACCAAGTTTACT
CATATATACTTTAGATTGATTTAAAACTTCATTTTTAATTTAAAAGGATCTAGGTGAAGATCCTTTTTGA
TAATCTCATGACCAAAATCCCTTAACGTGAGTTTTCGTTCCACTGAGCGTCAGACCCCGTAGAAAAGATC
AAAGGATCTTCTTGAGATCCTTTTTTTCTGCGCGTAATCTGCTGCTTGCAAACAAAAAAACCACCGCTAC
CAGCGGTGGTTTGTTTGCCGGATCAAGAGCTACCAACTCTTTTTCCGAAGGTAACTGGCTTCAGCAGAGC
GCAGATACCAAATACTGTCCTTCTAGTGTAGCCGTAGTTAGGCCACCACTTCAAGAACTCTGTAGCACCG
CCTACATACCTCGCTCTGCTAATCCTGTTACCAGTGGCTGCTGCCAGTGGCGATAAGTCGTGTCTTACCG
GGTTGGACTCAAGACGATAGTTACCGGATAAGGCGCAGCGGTCGGGCTGAACGGGGGGTTCGTGCACACA
GCCCAGCTTGGAGCGAACGACCTACACCGAACTGAGATACCTACAGCGTGAGCTATGAGAAAGCGCCACG
CTTCCCGAAGGGAGAAAGGCGGACAGGTATCCGGTAAGCGGCAGGGTCGGAACAGGAGAGCGCACGAGGG
AGCTTCCAGGGGGAAACGCCTGGTATCTTTATAGTCCTGTCGGGTTTCGCCACCTCTGACTTGAGCGTCG
ATTTTTGTGATGCTCGTCAGGGGGGCGGAGCCTATGGAAAAACGCCAGCAACGCGGCCTTTTTACGGTTC
CTGGCCTTTTGCTGGCCTTTTGCTCACATGTTCTTTCCTGCGTTATCCCCTGATTCTGTGGATAACCGTA
TTACCGCCTTTGAGTGAGCTGATACCGCTCGCCGCAGCCGAACGACCGAGCGCAGCGAGTCAGTGAGCGA
GGAAGCGGAAGAGCGCCTGATGCGGTATTTTCTCCTTACGCATCTGTGCGGTATTTCACACCGCATAAAT
TCCGACACCATCGAATGGCGCAAAACCTTTCGCGGTATGGCATGATAGCGCCCGGAAGAGAGTCAATTCA
GGGTGGTGAATGTGAAACCAGTAACGTTATACGATGTCGCAGAGTATGCCGGTGTCTCTTATCAGACCGT
TTCCCGCGTGGTGAACCAGGCCAGCCACGTTTCTGCGAAAACGCGGGAAAAAGTGGAAGCGGCGATGGCG
GAGCTGAATTACATTCCCAACCGCGTGGCACAACAACTGGCGGGCAAACAGTCGTTGCTGATTGGCGTTG
CCACCTCCAGTCTGGCCCTGCACGCGCCGTCGCAAATTGTCGCGGCGATTAAATCTCGCGCCGATCAACT
GGGTGCCAGCGTGGTGGTGTCGATGGTAGAACGAAGCGGCGTCGAAGCCTGTAAAGCGGCGGTGCACAAT
CTTCTCGCGCAACGCGTCAGTGGGCTGATCATTAACTATCCGCTGGATGACCAGGATGCCATTGCTGTGG
AAGCTGCCTGCACTAATGTTCCGGCGTTATTTCTTGATGTCTCTGACCAGACACCCATCAACAGTATTAT
TTTCTCCCATGAAGACGGTACGCGACTGGGCGTGGAGCATCTGGTCGCATTGGGTCACCAGCAAATCGCG
CTGTTAGCGGGCCCATTAAGTTCTGTCTCGGCGCGTCTGCGTC
Features (pLannotate 1.2.2; 17 found; start..end, strand, type, name):
    504..525     +  protein_bind   CAP binding site: CAP binding activates transcription in the presence of cAMP. E. coli catabolite activator protein
    540..570     +  promoter       lac promoter: promoter for the E. coli lac operon
    578..594     +  protein_bind   lac operator: The lac repressor binds to the lac operator to inhibit transcription in E. coli. This inhibition can be relieved by adding lactose or isopropyl-β-D-thiogalactopyranoside (IPTG). lac repressor encoded by lacI
    614..787     +  CDS            lacZα: LacZα fragment of β-galactosidase; lacZ fragment
   1051..1167    -  CDS            yciV (fragment): RNAAM_ECOLI - Also known as trpH From Escherichia coli (strain K12).
   1243..1271    +  promoter       tac promoter: strong E. coli promoter; hybrid between the trp and lac UV5 promoters
   1279..1295    +  protein_bind   lac operator: The lac repressor binds to the lac operator to inhibit transcription in E. coli. This inhibition can be relieved by adding lactose or isopropyl-β-D-thiogalactopyranoside (IPTG). lac repressor encoded by lacI
   1318..1971    +  CDS            GST26_SCHJA: Experimental evidence at protein level: Swiss-Prot protein existence level 1. GST isoenzymes appear to play a central role in the parasite detoxification system. Other functions are also suspected including a role in increasing the solubility of haematin in the parasite gut. From Schistosoma japonicum (Blood fluke).
   2011..5082    +  CDS            INTS3: INT3_HUMAN - Also known as C1orf193, C1orf60. Experimental evidence at protein level: Swiss-Prot protein existence level 1. Component of the SOSS complex, a multiprotein complex that functions downstream of the MRN complex to promote DNA repair and G2/M checkpoint. The SOSS complex associates with single-stranded DNA at DNA lesions and influences diverse endpoints in the cellular DNA damage response including cell-cycle checkpoint activation, recombinational repair and maintenance of genomic stability. The SOSS complex is required for efficient homologous recombination-dependent repair of doub
   5170..5209    +  CDS            rop (fragment): Rop protein, which maintains plasmids at low copy number; rop
   5311..5351    +  misc_feature   bom (fragment): basis of mobility region from pBR322
   5456..5560    +  promoter       AmpR promoter: bla
   5561..6421    +  CDS            AmpR: β-lactamase; bla; confers resistance to ampicillin, carbenicillin, and related antibiotics
   6592..7180    +  rep_origin     ori: high-copy-number ColE1/pMB1/pBR322/pUC origin of replication
   7366..7417    -  misc_feature   bom (fragment): basis of mobility region from pBR322
   7424..7501    +  promoter       lacI promoter: lacI
   7502..491     +  CDS            lacI (across the origin): lac repressor; lacI; The lac repressor binds to the lac operator to inhibit transcription in E. coli. This inhibition can be relieved by adding lactose or isopropyl-β-D-thiogalactopyranoside (IPTG).
