[The description below was written by a language model from this plasmid's Addgene catalogue record and pLannotate feature annotations shown in this document.]
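Description:
pGEX-6P-1-INTS3-FL is a bacterial expression plasmid built on the commercial pGEX-6P-1 backbone for producing full-length human INTS3 (also known as SOSS-A, INT3 or C1orf60) in E. coli as an N-terminal glutathione S-transferase fusion. The roughly 3.1 kb INTS3 coding sequence was inserted between the BamHI and XhoI sites, both of which are retained, placing it in frame downstream of the Schistosoma japonicum GST open reading frame. Transcription of the fusion is driven by the tac promoter, a strong trp/lac hybrid, with an adjacent lac operator. The plasmid also carries its own lacI repressor gene, so expression stays repressed until it is induced with IPTG. The short gap between GST and INTS3 in the feature tables corresponds to the backbone's linker, which in the pGEX-6P series normally encodes a PreScission protease site for tag removal, although this element is not annotated here.

The plasmid of about 8.1 kb replicates from a ColE1/pMB1-type origin, recorded as high copy, and is selected with ampicillin through the bla gene. Other annotated elements are backbone remnants: a lac promoter/operator with a lacZα fragment downstream of lacI, and fragments of rop and bom from pBR322. Two full sequences are on file, one from the depositor and one from repository sequencing. They differ by a few bases in length and in where the numbering starts but show the same architecture. The lacI promoter is called as the lacIq variant only in the depositor sequence, and the INTS3 annotation is slightly shorter in the sequenced record. INTS3 is a subunit of the SOSS complex involved in the response to DNA damage, and the associated study used the purified protein to characterise nucleic acid binding biochemically.
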