Addgene plasmid #128415: pGEX-6P-1-INTS3-FL
Purpose: Express INTS3 full-length in E. coli with a GST tag (N-terminal)
Depositing lab: Yuliang Wu. Publication: Biochemical characterization of INTS3 and C9ORF80, two subunits of hNABP1/2 heterotrimeric complex in nucleic acid binding. Vidhyasagar V, He Y, Guo M, Talwar T, Singh RS, Yadav M, Katselis G, Vizeacoumar FJ, Lukong KE, Wu Y. Biochem J. 2018 Jan 2;475(1):45-60. doi: 10.1042/BCJ20170351. PubMed 29150435.
Backbone
  Vector backbone: pGEX-6P-1
  Backbone manufacturer: GE Healthcare
  Backbone size w/o insert (bp): 4984
  Total vector size (bp): 8096
  Vector type: Bacterial Expression
Growth in bacteria
  Bacterial resistance: Ampicillin, 100 μg/mL
  Growth temperature: 37°C
  Growth strain: DH5alpha
  Copy number: High Copy
Gene/Insert
  Gene/Insert name: INTS3 (alt names: SOSS-A; INT3; C1orf60)
  Species: H. sapiens (human)
  Insert size (bp): 3129
  Mutation: full-length
  GenBank ID: NM_023015.5
  Entrez Gene: INTS3 (a.k.a. C1orf193, C1orf60, INT3, SOSS-A, SOSSA)
  Promoter: tac promoter
  Tag / fusion protein: GST (N terminal on backbone)
  Cloning method: Restriction Enzyme; 5′ cloning site BamH I (not destroyed); 3′ cloning site Xho I (not destroyed)
  Sequencing primers: 5′ pGEX 5' sequencing primer; 3′ pGEX 3' sequencing primer
Terms and licenses: Academic/Nonprofit Terms; Industry Terms: Not Available to Industry
How to cite: pGEX-6P-1-INTS3-FL was a gift from Yuliang Wu (Addgene plasmid # 128415 ; http://n2t.net/addgene:128415 ; RRID:Addgene_128415)
